>Addgene plasmid #207708 | qTAG-N-Zeo-V5 | addgene full sequence | sequence record 413799 | Addgene NGS Result
TCGCGCGTTTCGGTGATGACGGTGAAAACCTCTGACACATGCAGCTCCCGGAGACGGTCACAGCTTGTCT
GTAAGCGGATGCCGGGAGCAGACAAGCCCGTCAGGGCGCGTCAGCGGGTGTTGGCGGGTGTCGGGGCTGG
CTTAACTATGCGGCATCAGAGCAGATTGTACTGAGAGTGCACCATATGCGGTGTGAAATACCGCACAGAT
GCGTAAGGAGAAAATACCGCATCAGGCGCCATTCGCCATTCAGGCTGCGCAACTGTTGGGAAGGGCGATC
GGTGCGGGCCTCTTCGCTATTACGCCAGCTGGCGAAAGGGGGATGTGCTGCAAGGCGATTAAGTTGGGTA
ACGCCAGGGTTTTCCCAGTCACGACGTTGTAAAACGACGGCCAGTGAATTCGGCAAGAGCAAGACCGGTA
GCTACCGTTCGTATAGCATACATTATACGAAGTTATCTGCTAGCATGGCCAAGTTGACCAGTGCCGTTCC
GGTGCTCACCGCGCGCGACGTCGCCGGAGCGGTCGAGTTCTGGACCGACCGGCTCGGGTTCAGCCGGGAC
TTCGTGGAGGACGACTTCGCCGGTGTGGTCCGGGACGACGTGACCCTGTTCATCAGCGCGGTCCAGGACC
AGGTGGTGCCGGACAACACCCTGGCCTGGGTGTGGGTGCGCGGCCTGGACGAGCTGTACGCCGAGTGGTC
GGAGGTCGTGTCCACGAACTTCCGGGACGCCTCCGGGCCGGCCATGACCGAGATCGGCGAGCAGCCGTGG
GGGCGGGAGTTCGCCCTGCGCGACCCGGCCGGCAACTGCGTGCACTTCGTGGCCGAGGAGCAGGACGGAT
CCGGAGCTACTAACTTCAGCCTGCTGAAGCAGGCCGGAGACGTGGAGGAGAACCCTGGACCTTCTAGAAT
AACTTCGTATAGCATACATTATACGAACGGTAGCACGCGTGGAGGTGGCGGTTCCGGCAAGCCCATCCCC
AACCCCCTGCTGGGCCTGGACAGCACCGGTGGAGGCGGATCTCTCGAGGGAGGAAGCGGAGGATCTGGCG
GTACCAAGCTTGGCGTAATCATGGTCATAGCTGTTTCCTGTGTGAAATTGTTATCCGCTCACAATTCCAC
ACAACATACGAGCCGGAAGCATAAAGTGTAAAGCCTGGGGTGCCTAATGAGTGAGCTAACTCACATTAAT
TGCGTTGCGCTCACTGCCCGCTTTCCAGTCGGGAAACCTGTCGTGCCAGCTGCATTAATGAATCGGCCAA
CGCGCGGGGAGAGGCGGTTTGCGTATTGGGCGCTCTTCCGCTTCCTCGCTCACTGACTCGCTGCGCTCGG
TCGTTCGGCTGCGGCGAGCGGTATCAGCTCACTCAAAGGCGGTAATACGGTTATCCACAGAATCAGGGGA
TAACGCAGGAAAGAACATGTGAGCAAAAGGCCAGCAAAAGGCCAGGAACCGTAAAAAGGCCGCGTTGCTG
GCGTTTTTCCATAGGCTCCGCCCCCCTGACGAGCATCACAAAAATCGACGCTCAAGTCAGAGGTGGCGAA
ACCCGACAGGACTATAAAGATACCAGGCGTTTCCCCCTGGAAGCTCCCTCGTGCGCTCTCCTGTTCCGAC
CCTGCCGCTTACCGGATACCTGTCCGCCTTTCTCCCTTCGGGAAGCGTGGCGCTTTCTCATAGCTCACGC
TGTAGGTATCTCAGTTCGGTGTAGGTCGTTCGCTCCAAGCTGGGCTGTGTGCACGAACCCCCCGTTCAGC
CCGACCGCTGCGCCTTATCCGGTAACTATCGTCTTGAGTCCAACCCGGTAAGACACGACTTATCGCCACT
GGCAGCAGCCACTGGTAACAGGATTAGCAGAGCGAGGTATGTAGGCGGTGCTACAGAGTTCTTGAAGTGG
TGGCCTAACTACGGCTACACTAGAAGAACAGTATTTGGTATCTGCGCTCTGCTGAAGCCAGTTACCTTCG
GAAAAAGAGTTGGTAGCTCTTGATCCGGCAAACAAACCACCGCTGGTAGCGGTGGTTTTTTTGTTTGCAA
GCAGCAGATTACGCGCAGAAAAAAAGGATCTCAAGAAGATCCTTTGATCTTTTCTACGGGGTCTGACGCT
CAGTGGAACGAAAACTCACGTTAAGGGATTTTGGTCATGAGATTATCAAAAAGGATCTTCACCTAGATCC
TTTTAAATTAAAAATGAAGTTTTAAATCAATCTAAAGTATATATGAGTAAACTTGGTCTGACAGTTACCA
ATGCTTAATCAGTGAGGCACCTATCTCAGCGATCTGTCTATTTCGTTCATCCATAGTTGCCTGACTCCCC
GTCGTGTAGATAACTACGATACGGGAGGGCTTACCATCTGGCCCCAGTGCTGCAATGATACCGCGAGACC
CACGCTCACCGGCTCCAGATTTATCAGCAATAAACCAGCCAGCCGGAAGGGCCGAGCGCAGAAGTGGTCC
TGCAACTTTATCCGCCTCCATCCAGTCTATTAATTGTTGCCGGGAAGCTAGAGTAAGTAGTTCGCCAGTT
AATAGTTTGCGCAACGTTGTTGCCATTGCTACAGGCATCGTGGTGTCACGCTCGTCGTTTGGTATGGCTT
CATTCAGCTCCGGTTCCCAACGATCAAGGCGAGTTACATGATCCCCCATGTTGTGCAAAAAAGCGGTTAG
CTCCTTCGGTCCTCCGATCGTTGTCAGAAGTAAGTTGGCCGCAGTGTTATCACTCATGGTTATGGCAGCA
CTGCATAATTCTCTTACTGTCATGCCATCCGTAAGATGCTTTTCTGTGACTGGTGAGTACTCAACCAAGT
CATTCTGAGAATAGTGTATGCGGCGACCGAGTTGCTCTTGCCCGGCGTCAATACGGGATAATACCGCGCC
ACATAGCAGAACTTTAAAAGTGCTCATCATTGGAAAACGTTCTTCGGGGCGAAAACTCTCAAGGATCTTA
CCGCTGTTGAGATCCAGTTCGATGTAACCCACTCGTGCACCCAACTGATCTTCAGCATCTTTTACTTTCA
CCAGCGTTTCTGGGTGAGCAAAAACAGGAAGGCAAAATGCCGCAAAAAAGGGAATAAGGGCGACACGGAA
ATGTTGAATACTCATACTCTTCCTTTTTCAATATTATTGAAGCATTTATCAGGGTTATTGTCTCATGAGC
GGATACATATTTGAATGTATTTAGAAAAATAAACAAATAGGGGTTCCGCGCACATTTCCCCGAAAAGTGC
CACCTGACGTCTAAGAAACCATTATTATCATGACATTAACCTATAAAAATAGGCGTATCACGAGGCCCTT
TCGTC
Features (pLannotate 1.2.2; 13 found; start..end, strand, type, name):
    137..236     +  misc_feature   bom (fragment): basis of mobility region from pBR322
    242..399     -  CDS            lacZα (fragment): LacZα fragment of β-galactosidase; lacZ fragment
    423..456     +  protein_bind   lox71: Left element (LE) mutant of loxP (Araki et al., 2010). Cre-mediated recombination occurs in the 8-bp core sequence (GCATACAT). Cre recombinase
    465..836     +  CDS            ble: BLE_STRHI - Experimental evidence at protein level: Swiss-Prot protein existence level 1. Binding protein with a strong affinity to the bleomycin family of antibiotics. From Streptoalloteichus hindustanus.
    909..942     +  protein_bind   lox66: Right element (RE) mutant of loxP (Araki et al., 2010). Cre-mediated recombination occurs in the 8-bp core sequence (GCATACAT). Cre recombinase
   1098..1114    -  protein_bind   lac operator: The lac repressor binds to the lac operator to inhibit transcription in E. coli. This inhibition can be relieved by adding lactose or isopropyl-β-D-thiogalactopyranoside (IPTG). lac repressor encoded by lacI
   1122..1152    -  promoter       lac promoter: promoter for the E. coli lac operon
   1167..1188    -  protein_bind   CAP binding site: CAP binding activates transcription in the presence of cAMP. E. coli catabolite activator protein
   1201..1293    -  CDS            lacI (fragment): lac repressor; lacI; The lac repressor binds to the lac operator to inhibit transcription in E. coli. This inhibition can be relieved by adding lactose or isopropyl-β-D-thiogalactopyranoside (IPTG).
   1476..2064    -  rep_origin     ori: high-copy-number ColE1/pMB1/pBR322/pUC origin of replication
   2235..3095    -  CDS            AmpR: β-lactamase; bla; confers resistance to ampicillin, carbenicillin, and related antibiotics
   3096..3200    -  promoter       AmpR promoter: bla
   3295..35      +  CDS            rop (fragment) (across the origin): Rop protein, which maintains plasmids at low copy number; rop
