[The description below was written by a language model from this plasmid's Addgene catalogue record and pLannotate feature annotations shown in this document.]
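Description:
qTAG-N-Zeo-V5 is an empty donor plasmid from the qTAG family of scaffolds for CRISPR-based endogenous tagging in mammalian cells. It is built on a pUC19 backbone and, at about 3.3 kb, consists of little more than the bacterial maintenance elements and a compact tagging cassette. Propagation in E. coli relies on the high-copy ColE1/pUC origin and the β-lactamase gene with its own promoter, giving ampicillin resistance. Remnants of the pUC19 cloning region (lacZα fragment, lac promoter, operator and CAP site, plus short lacI, bom and rop fragments) flank the cassette but have no stated role in the design.

The payload is described as a Zeo-2A-V5 cassette for N-terminal insertion. The feature table annotates the ble gene from Streptoalloteichus hindustanus, which confers zeocin resistance by binding bleomycin-family antibiotics, bracketed by lox71 and lox66 sites. These are mutant loxP variants recognised by Cre recombinase, an arrangement that should allow the selection marker to be removed after edited cells have been isolated. The 2A peptide and V5 epitope named in the catalogue entry were not picked up by the automated annotation, so their exact positions relative to the lox sites cannot be confirmed from the table. No mammalian promoter is annotated, consistent with a design in which the cassette is expressed from the targeted locus after in-frame integration, with the 2A sequence separating the resistance protein from the V5-tagged endogenous product.

As supplied, the plasmid carries no gene-specific insert. Users add homology arms on either side of the cassette to direct homology-directed repair at the start of a chosen coding sequence, then select integrants with zeocin.
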