Addgene plasmid #207708: qTAG-N-Zeo-V5
Purpose: (Empty Backbone) Empty N-terminus donor cassette. Integrate homology arms to target the N-terminus insertion of a Zeo-2A-V5 cassette
Depositing lab: Laurence Pelletier. Depositing organization: Sinai Health System. Publication: qTAG: an adaptable plasmid scaffold for CRISPR-based endogenous tagging. Philip R, Sharma A, Matellan L, Erpf AC, Hsu WH, Tkach JM, Wyatt HDM, Pelletier L. EMBO J. 2024 Dec 12. doi: 10.1038/s44318-024-00337-5. PubMed 39668248.
Backbone
  Vector backbone: pUC19
  Backbone manufacturer: Invitrogen
  Backbone size (bp): 2686
  Vector type: Mammalian Expression, CRISPR ; Donor Cassette
  Selectable markers: Zeocin
Growth in bacteria
  Bacterial resistance: Ampicillin, 100 μg/mL
  Growth temperature: 37°C
  Growth strain: DH5alpha
  Copy number: High Copy
Gene/Insert
  Gene/Insert name: None
Terms and licenses: Academic/Nonprofit Terms; Industry Terms: Not Available to Industry
Depositor comments: Please visit https://www.biorxiv.org/content/10.1101/2023.11.01.565029v3 for bioRxiv preprint.
How to cite: qTAG-N-Zeo-V5 was a gift from Laurence Pelletier (Addgene plasmid # 207708 ; http://n2t.net/addgene:207708 ; RRID:Addgene_207708)
